Addgene plasmid #119713: FB029
Purpose: Promoter paf from Penicillium chrysogenum domesticated into pUPD2 with GGAG/AATG barcodes. According to FungalBraid/GoldenBraid modular DNA assembly for A. tumefaciens-mediated genetic transformation.
Depositing lab: Jose Marcos. Depositing organization: Agencia Estatal Consejo Superior de Investigaciones Científicas, M.P. Publication: FungalBraid: A GoldenBraid-based modular cloning platform for the assembly and exchange of DNA elements tailored to fungal synthetic biology. Hernanz-Koers M, Gandia M, Garrigues S, Manzanares P, Yenush L, Orzaez D, Marcos JF. Fungal Genet Biol. 2018 Jul;116:51-61. doi: 10.1016/j.fgb.2018.04.010. Epub 2018 Apr 20. PubMed 29680684.
Backbone
  Vector backbone: pUPD2 (Addgene #68161)
  Backbone manufacturer: Diego Orzaez
  Backbone size w/o insert (bp): 2690
  Total vector size (bp): 3390
  Vector type: Synthetic Biology ; Domestication of DNA parts for GoldenBraid asembly
Growth in bacteria
  Bacterial resistance: Chloramphenicol, 25 μg/mL
  Growth temperature: 37°C
  Growth strain: DH5alpha
  Copy number: High Copy
Gene/Insert
  Gene/Insert name: Promoter paf (alt name: Ppaf)
  Species: Penicillium chrysogenum
  Insert size (bp): 1289
  Promoter: Promoter paf
  Cloning method: Restriction Enzyme; 5′ cloning site BsmB1 (destroyed during cloning); 3′ cloning site BsmB1 (destroyed during cloning)
  Sequencing primers: 5′ GCTTTCGCTAAGGATGATTTCTGG; 3′ CAGGGTGGTGACACCTTGCC
Terms and licenses: Academic/Nonprofit Terms; Industry Terms: Not Available to Industry
How to cite: FB029 was a gift from Jose Marcos (Addgene plasmid # 119713 ; http://n2t.net/addgene:119713 ; RRID:Addgene_119713)
