[The description below was written by a language model from this plasmid's Addgene catalogue record.]
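Description:
FB029 is a level-0 part plasmid from the FungalBraid collection, a fungal-oriented extension of the GoldenBraid modular cloning system. It is built on pUPD2, the small high-copy universal domestication vector used to store standardized DNA parts, and it is propagated in E. coli under chloramphenicol selection. The record lists no feature table, so the origin of replication and other backbone elements are not described beyond the backbone name and copy number.

The payload is the promoter of the paf gene (Ppaf) from the filamentous fungus Penicillium chrysogenum, recorded as an insert of about 1.3 kb. It was "domesticated", meaning it was adapted to the GoldenBraid standard and cloned into pUPD2 through BsmBI sites that were destroyed in the process. The part is flanked by the four-nucleotide barcodes GGAG and AATG, which in the GoldenBraid grammar define the position of a promoter plus 5′ untranslated region ending at the start codon. On release by a type IIS enzyme, these overhangs direct the promoter to join in the correct order upstream of a coding sequence and terminator.

The plasmid carries no coding sequence, reporter or fungal selection marker and is not itself a transformation vector. It serves as a reusable building block for assembling transcriptional units in GoldenBraid destination binary vectors, which are then delivered to fungi by Agrobacterium tumefaciens-mediated transformation. The recorded sizes do not quite add up (a 2690 bp backbone, a 1289 bp insert and a 3390 bp total), probably because the backbone figure includes a cloning cassette that the insert replaces, though the record does not say so.
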