>Addgene plasmid #119713 | FB029 | addgene full sequence | sequence record 237611 | Addgene NGS Result
ACACAGCCCAGCTTGGAGCGAACGACCTACACCGAACTGAGATACCTACAGCGTGAGCTATGAGAAAGCG
CCACGCTTCCCGAAGGGAGAAAGGCGGACAGGTATCCGGTAAGCGGCAGGGTCGGAACAGGAGAGCGCAC
GAGGGAGCTTCCAGGGGGAAACGCCTGGTATCTTTATAGTCCTGTCGGGTTTCGCCACCTCTGACTTGAG
CGTCGATTTTTGTGATGCTCGTCAGGGGGGCGGAGCCTGTGGAAAAACGCCAGCAACGCGGCCTTTTTAC
GGTTCCTGGCCTTTTGCTGGCCTTTTGCTCACATGTTCTTTCCTGCGTTATCCCCTGATTCTGTGGATAA
CCGTATTACCGCCTTTGAGTGAGCTGATACCGCTCGCCGCAGCCGAACGACCGAGCGCAGCGAGTCAGTG
AGCGAGGAAGCCTGCATAACGCGAAGTAATCTTTTCGGTTTTAAAGAAAAAGGGCAGGGTGGTGACACCT
TGCCCTTTTTTGCCGGACTGCAGCGGCCGCTACTAGTCGCGATGAGTGGTCTCACATTTATGAAGGGCTT
GAGATGATGATCCTCTGGAGAAGGTTAAAGTGGTTGAAGATATCGAAATGCTGTGATGGGAGTGATACTA
TATGGAATTGAGGGTCATGAAGCCGCCTTTATAAACCAGATCATGAGCTCTGTGTGAAAGGTGACACATA
CAATGCTCAGGTCCAATGCAGTCATCTTGGGGGTGGCAGCTTATGGATTGCATGACTTCTCCAATGACAT
TAATGCCTCACATACTTCAGGATACTGGACCTCTTGGCTGGTATATTCTTACGGGTGGGGACTCTCCAAA
ATCCCTTACCTGCTTCAGCCTCCGGGGTAAGATGCACTACTTGTTTACCAGGAAGATATTTTTGGGCTTA
CCTAGTGGTAATCATTTCCTAAAAAGCAGAGAAAACGGCTGACACGTTGACACGGTGACTGGGCCACTCG
GATCTGCAAAGGACGATGGCTGCATTGCATTTGATAAAGTTGTTTCACTAGGAAATGATCTCCAAATCCA
AAATGTTGGTATATGAGAAGGTTTAGCATATGGCGGATGCTTATAGGTCGAAAAGGCAAAGGCACTATAC
TATGTATGTATCTATGTGATACTGTGATACAGCCAAGCTGTAAGGCAGCTCCCGGTTGTGTTACGTAGGG
CTGGGGTGGATTCGAGCCAAAGCAAATTAGGAAATGATTCGCGGGTAGTATTTCAGTAACATAAGCTCAC
ATGGTCTAGGCGGTCAAAAGTTGCATACTTCAAGGTGGGATGGGTGGGCTTACAGCGGGATGCTAGCCCT
TGAACAGGGGTTGTCCTCAGTGGCAGCCCCGCTTCTCCTTTTGTGTAACAAAGTACATAGTCCGATCATA
CTGCCAAGGTTCGCTCGGCCGAAAGAGCAGACAGTAAGCGCTGGAAGAGTAAATCCAAATCTTTTAAGAT
ATACAGGCTTTCCTACGGTTGAGCTTAAAACATGAAGTATGAGGGGAGTGGAAAAGGTACTTTCAGTCAG
AGAAGAGTATTGTTAGTGGTAAAGAAATTTATTAGCTTTCAGATAGAGTAGCTAACTGATTTAATATCGC
ACTGATGAATGAACACTACGGTCATTCTCGAAATCGGCTTGACCATTACGGAGTACACACCACTGAACAA
CCCTTTTCTGGCCCCATCGCCAAGGCCTTAGTGCAGATCAATTATTGAGCAGGACCGCATTAAATTGGGG
TTGCAGCAAAATGTGCTTTGCATGCTACCATAAAATGCTACGTACATTACGCACTTCGTACGAAAAGCTC
TCTGAATTCCTCCCGAGACCACTCATCGCTCTAGAAGCGGCCGCGAATTCCAGAAATCATCCTTAGCGAA
AGCTAAGGATTTTTTTTATCTGAAATTCTGCCTCGTGATACGCCTATTTTTATAGGTTAATGTCATGATA
ATAATGGTTTCTTAGACGTCAGGTGGCACTCGAGTTGATCGGGCACGTAAGAGGTTCCAACTTTCACCAT
AATGAAATAAGATCACTACCGGGCGTATTTTTTGAGTTATCGAGATTTTCAGGAGCTAAGGAAGCTAAAA
TGGAGAAAAAAATCACTGGATATACCACCGTTGATATATCCCAATGGCATCGTAAAGAACATTTTGAGGC
ATTTCAGTCAGTTGCTCAATGTACCTATAACCAGACCGTTCAGCTGGATATTACGGCCTTTTTAAAGACC
GTAAAGAAAAATAAGCACAAGTTTTATCCGGCCTTTATTCACATTCTTGCCCGCCTGATGAATGCTCATC
CGGAATTTCGTATGGCAATGAAAGACGGTGAGCTGGTGATATGGGATAGTGTTCACCCTTGTTACACCGT
TTTCCATGAGCAAACTGAAACGTTTTCATCACTCTGGAGTGAATACCACGACGATTTCCGGCAGTTTCTA
CACATATATTCGCAAGATGTGGCGTGTTACGGTGAAAACCTGGCCTATTTCCCTAAAGGGTTTATTGAGA
ATATGTTTTTCGTATCAGCCAATCCCTGGGTGAGTTTCACCAGTTTTGATTTAAACGTGGCCAATATGGA
CAACTTCTTCGCCCCCGTTTTCACCATGGGCAAATATTATACGCAAGGCGACAAGGTGCTGATGCCGCTG
GCGATTCAGGTTCATCATGCCGTTTGTGATGGCTTCCATGTCGGCAGAATGCTTAATGAATTACAACAGT
ACTGCGACGAGTGGCAGGGCGGGGCGTAATTTGATATCGAGCTCGCTTGGACTCCTGTTGATAGATCCAG
TAATGACCTCAGAACTCCATCTGGATTTGTTCAGAACGCTCGGTTGCCGCCGGGCGTTTTTTATTGGTGA
GAATCCAAGCCTCGAGCTGTCAGACCAAGTTTACTCATATATACTTTAGATTGATTTAAAACTTCATTTT
TAATTTAAAAGGATCTAGGTGAAGATCCTTTTTGATAATCTCATGACCAAAATCCCTTAACGTGAGTTTT
CGTTCCACTGAGCGTCAGACCCCGTAGAAAAGATCAAAGGATCTTCTTGAGATCCTTTTTTTCTGCGCGT
AATCTGCTGCTTGCAAACAAAAAAACCACCGCTACCAGCGGTGGTTTGTTTGCCGGATCAAGAGCTACCA
ACTCTTTTTCCGAAGGTAACTGGCTTCAGCAGAGCGCAGATACCAAATACTGTTCTTCTAGTGTAGCCGT
AGTTAGGCCACCACTTCAAGAACTCTGTAGCACCGCCTACATACCTCGCTCTGCTAATCCTGTTACCAGT
GGCTGCTGCCAGTGGCGATAAGTCGTGTCTTACCGGGTTGGACTCAAGACGATAGTTACCGGATAAGGCG
CAGCGGTCGGGCTGAACGGGGGGTTCGTGC
